Addgene plasmid #208751: CEL-EGFP-YAP
Purpose: part A of YAP/SPARK-ON
Depositing lab: Xiaokun Shu. Depositing organization: University of California, San Francisco (UCSF). Publication: Chemogenetic Minitool for Dissecting the Roles of Protein Phase Separation. Chung CI, Yang J, Shu X. ACS Cent Sci. 2023 Jul 7;9(7):1466-1479. doi: 10.1021/acscentsci.3c00251. eCollection 2023 Jul 26. PubMed 37521779.
Backbone
  Vector backbone: pcDNA3.1
  Modifications to backbone: XbaI/EcoRI
  Vector type: Mammalian Expression
Growth in bacteria
  Bacterial resistance: Ampicillin, 100 μg/mL
  Growth temperature: 37°C
  Growth strain: DH5alpha
  Copy number: High Copy
Gene/Insert
  Gene/Insert name: YAP
  Species: H. sapiens (human)
Terms and licenses: Academic/Nonprofit Terms; Industry Terms: Not Available to Industry
How to cite: CEL-EGFP-YAP was a gift from Xiaokun Shu (Addgene plasmid # 208751 ; http://n2t.net/addgene:208751 ; RRID:Addgene_208751)
