[The description below was written by a language model from this plasmid's Addgene catalogue record and pLannotate feature annotations shown in this document.]
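Description:
CEL-EGFP-YAP is a mammalian expression plasmid built on the pcDNA3.1 backbone, about 8.0 kb according to the full sequencing result. It is maintained in E. coli through a high-copy ColE1/pUC-type origin and selected with ampicillin via the β-lactamase gene. The backbone also carries an f1 phage origin and an SV40 early promoter driving the neomycin/kanamycin phosphotransferase gene with an SV40 polyadenylation signal, a cassette that normally allows G418 selection of stably transfected mammalian cells. Short annotated fragments (bom, lac promoter/operator, lacI, ble, a truncated HIV-1 LTR match) look like backbone remnants or incidental hits, not functional parts.

The payload is a single expression unit under the human cytomegalovirus immediate early enhancer and promoter, terminated by the bovine growth hormone polyadenylation signal. A T7 promoter sits just upstream of the coding region. In order, the annotated coding segments are a roughly 330 bp fragment of human cereblon (CRBN), full-length EGFP, and a large portion of human YAP1, matching the order in the plasmid name. The "CEL" element presumably corresponds to the CRBN-derived fragment, though the record does not define the abbreviation. The segments are most likely one fusion protein, but the table does not show the linkers or confirm a continuous reading frame.

The stated purpose is "part A of YAP/SPARK-ON", so it is one half of a two-component system and needs a partner construct not described here. The associated publication concerns a chemogenetic tool for dissecting protein phase separation. This suggests that the cereblon-derived domain acts as a small-molecule-responsive module for assembling green-fluorescent YAP into condensates, but the record does not give the mechanism or the inducing compound.
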