Features (pLannotate 1.2.2; 22 found; start..end, strand, type, name):
     28..80      -  misc_feature   bom (fragment): basis of mobility region from pBR322
    235..614     +  enhancer       CMV enhancer: human cytomegalovirus immediate early enhancer
    615..818     +  promoter       CMV promoter: human cytomegalovirus (CMV) immediate early promoter
    814..847     +  LTR            5' LTR (truncated) (fragment): truncated 5' long terminal repeat (LTR) from HIV-1
    863..881     +  promoter       T7 promoter: promoter for bacteriophage T7 RNA polymerase
    926..1258    +  CDS            CRBN (fragment): CRBN_HUMAN - Experimental evidence at protein level: Swiss-Prot protein existence level 1. Substrate recognition component of a DCX (DDB1-CUL4-X-box) E3 protein ligase complex that mediates the ubiquitination and subsequent proteasomal degradation of target proteins, such as MEIS2 (Probable). Normal degradation of key regulatory proteins is required for normal limb outgrowth and expression of the fibroblast growth factor FGF8 (PubMed:20223979, PubMed:24328678, PubMed:25043012, PubMed:25108355). Maintains presynaptic glutamate release and consequently cognitive functions, such as memory and lea
   1295..2011    +  CDS            EGFP: EGFP is a basic (constitutively fluorescent) green fluorescent protein published in 1996, derived from Aequorea victoria. It is reported to be a rapidly-maturing weak dimer with moderate acid sensitivity.
   2150..3574    +  CDS            YAP1 (fragment): YAP1_HUMAN - Also known as YAP65. Experimental evidence at protein level: Swiss-Prot protein existence level 1. [Isoform 3]: Activates the C-terminal fragment (CTF) of ERBB4 (isoform 3). From Homo sapiens (Human).
   3615..3839    +  polyA_signal   bGH poly(A) signal: bovine growth hormone polyadenylation signal
   3843..3864    +  promoter       SV40 promoter (fragment): SV40 enhancer and early promoter
   3885..4313    +  rep_origin     f1 ori (sequence partly withheld): f1 bacteriophage origin of replication; arrow indicates direction of (+) strand synthesis
   4327..4656    +  promoter       SV40 promoter: SV40 enhancer and early promoter
   4723..5514    +  CDS            neo: KKA2_KLEPN - Also known as kan, nptII. Experimental evidence at protein level: Swiss-Prot protein existence level 1. Resistance to kanamycin, neomycin, paromomycin, ribostamycin, butirosin and gentamicin B. From Klebsiella pneumoniae.
   5538..5696    +  CDS            ble (fragment): BLE_KLEPN - Experimental evidence at protein level: Swiss-Prot protein existence level 1. Binding protein with a strong affinity to the bleomycin family of antibiotics. Binds to CL990; an antimitotic-antibiotic compound. From Klebsiella pneumoniae.
   5691..5812    +  polyA_signal   SV40 poly(A) signal: SV40 polyadenylation signal
   5885..5901    -  protein_bind   lac operator: The lac repressor binds to the lac operator to inhibit transcription in E. coli. This inhibition can be relieved by adding lactose or isopropyl-β-D-thiogalactopyranoside (IPTG). lac repressor encoded by lacI
   5909..5939    -  promoter       lac promoter: promoter for the E. coli lac operon
   5954..5975    -  protein_bind   CAP binding site: CAP binding activates transcription in the presence of cAMP. E. coli catabolite activator protein
   5988..6080    -  CDS            lacI (fragment): lac repressor; lacI; The lac repressor binds to the lac operator to inhibit transcription in E. coli. This inhibition can be relieved by adding lactose or isopropyl-β-D-thiogalactopyranoside (IPTG).
   6263..6851    -  rep_origin     ori: high-copy-number ColE1/pMB1/pBR322/pUC origin of replication
   7022..7882    -  CDS            AmpR: β-lactamase; bla; confers resistance to ampicillin, carbenicillin, and related antibiotics
   7883..7987    -  promoter       AmpR promoter: bla
>Addgene plasmid #208751 | CEL-EGFP-YAP | addgene full sequence | sequence record 434045 | Addgene NGS Result
GACGGATCGGGAGATCTCCCGATCCCCTATGGTGCACTCTCAGTACAATCTGCTCTGATGCCGCATAGTT
AAGCCAGTATCTGCTCCCTGCTTGTGTGTTGGAGGTCGCTGAGTAGTGCGCGAGCAAAATTTAAGCTACA
ACAAGGCAAGGCTTGACCGACAATTGCATGAAGAATCTGCTTAGGGTTAGGCGTTTTGCGCTGCTTCGCG
ATGTACGGGCCAGATATACGCGTTGACATTGATTATTGACTAGTTATTAATAGTAATCAATTACGGGGTC
ATTAGTTCATAGCCCATATATGGAGTTCCGCGTTACATAACTTACGGTAAATGGCCCGCCTGGCTGACCG
CCCAACGACCCCCGCCCATTGACGTCAATAATGACGTATGTTCCCATAGTAACGCCAATAGGGACTTTCC
ATTGACGTCAATGGGTGGAGTATTTACGGTAAACTGCCCACTTGGCAGTACATCAAGTGTATCATATGCC
AAGTACGCCCCCTATTGACGTCAATGACGGTAAATGGCCCGCCTGGCATTATGCCCAGTACATGACCTTA
TGGGACTTTCCTACTTGGCAGTACATCTACGTATTAGTCATCGCTATTACCATGGTGATGCGGTTTTGGC
AGTACATCAATGGGCGTGGATAGCGGTTTGACTCACGGGGATTTCCAAGTCTCCACCCCATTGACGTCAA
TGGGAGTTTGTTTTGGCACCAAAATCAACGGGACTTTCCAAAATGTCGTAACAACTCCGCCCCATTGACG
CAAATGGGCGGTAGGCGTGTACGGTGGGAGGTCTATATAAGCAGAGCTCTCTGGCTAACTAGAGAACCCA
CTGCTTACTGGCTTATCGAAATTAATACGACTCACTATAGGGAGACCCAAGCTGGCTAGCGTTTAAACTT
AAGCTTGCCACCATGTCCCTTTGCTGTAAACAATGTCAAGAAACAGAAATAACAACCAAAAATGAAATAT
TCAGTTTATCCTTATGTGGGCCGATGGCAGCTTATGTGAATCCTCATGGATATGTGCATGAGACACTTAC
TGTGTATAAGGCTTGCAACTTGAATCTGATAGGCCGGCCTTCTACAGAACACAGCTGGTTTCCTGGGTAT
GCCTGGACTGTTGCCCAGTGTAAGATCTGTGCAAGCCATATTGGATGGAAGTTTACGGCCACCAAAAAAG
ACATGTCACCTCAAAAATTTTGGGGCTTAACGCGATCTGCTCTGTTGCCCACGATCCCAGACCTCGAGTC
CGGACTCAGATCTGGCAGCGGTGGAGGCGATATCATGGTGAGCAAGGGCGAGGAGCTGTTCACCGGGGTG
GTGCCCATCCTGGTCGAGCTGGACGGCGACGTAAACGGCCACAAGTTCAGCGTGTCCGGCGAGGGCGAGG
GCGATGCCACCTACGGCAAGCTGACCCTGAAGTTCATCTGCACCACCGGCAAGCTGCCCGTGCCCTGGCC
CACCCTCGTGACCACCCTGACCTACGGCGTGCAGTGCTTCAGCCGCTACCCCGACCACATGAAGCAGCAC
GACTTCTTCAAGTCCGCCATGCCCGAAGGCTACGTCCAGGAGCGCACCATCTTCTTCAAGGACGACGGCA
ACTACAAGACCCGCGCCGAGGTGAAGTTCGAGGGCGACACCCTGGTGAACCGCATCGAGCTGAAGGGCAT
CGACTTCAAGGAGGACGGCAACATCCTGGGGCACAAGCTGGAGTACAACTACAACAGCCACAACGTCTAT
ATCATGGCCGACAAGCAGAAGAACGGCATCAAGGCCAACTTCAAGATCCGCCACAACATCGAGGACGGCA
GCGTGCAGCTCGCCGACCACTACCAGCAGAACACCCCCATCGGCGACGGCCCCGTGCTGCTGCCCGACAA
CCACTACCTGAGCACCCAGTCCGCCCTGAGCAAAGACCCCAACGAGAAGCGCGATCACATGGTCCTGCTG
GAGTTCGTGACCGCCGCCGGGATCACTCTCGGCATGGACGAGCTGTACAAGGGATCCGGCAGTGCTGGTG
GTAGTGCTGGTGGTAGTGCTGGTGGTAGTGCTGGTGGCAGTGCTGGTGGTAGTGCTGGTGGTAGTGCTGG
TGGCTCTAGAATGGATCCCGGGCAGCAGCCGCCGCCTCAACCGGCCCCCCAGGGCCAAGGGCAGCCGCCT
TCGCAGCCCCCGCAGGGGCAGGGCCCGCCGTCCGGACCCGGGCAACCGGCACCCGCGGCGACCCAGGCGG
CGCCGCAGGCACCCCCCGCCGGGCATCAGATCGTGCACGTCCGCGGGGACTCGGAGACCGACCTGGAGGC
GCTCTTCAACGCCGTCATGAACCCCAAGACGGCCAACGTGCCCCAGACCGTGCCCATGAGGCTCCGGAAG
CTGCCCGACGCCTTCTTCAAGCCGCCGGAGCCCAAATCCCACTCCCGACAGGCCAGTACTGATGCAGGCA
CTGCAGGAGCCCTGACTCCACAGCATGTTCGAGCTCATTCCTCTCCAGCTTCTCTGCAGTTGGGAGCTGT
TTCTCCTGGGACACTGACCCCCACTGGAGTAGTCTCTGGCCCAGCAGCTACACCCACAGCTCAGCATCTT
CGACAGTCTTCTTTTGAGATACCTGATGATGTACCTCTGCCAGCAGGTTGGGAGATGGCAAAGACATCTT
CTGGTCAGAGATACTTCTTAAATCACATCGATCAGACAACAACATGGCAGGACCCCAGGAAGGCCATGCT
GTCCCAGATGAACGTCACAGCCCCCACCAGTCCACCAGTGCAGCAGAATATGATGAACTCGGCTTCAGGT
CCTCTTCCTGATGGATGGGAACAAGCCATGACTCAGGATGGAGAAATTTACTATATAAACCATAAGAACA
AGACCACCTCTTGGCTAGACCCAAGGCTTGACCCTCGTTTTGCCATGAACCAGAGAATCAGTCAGAGTGC
TCCAGTGAAACAGCCACCACCCCTGGCTCCCCAGAGCCCACAGGGAGGCGTCATGGGTGGCAGCAACTCC
AACCAGCAGCAACAGATGCGACTGCAGCAACTGCAGATGGAGAAGGAGAGGCTGCGGCTGAAACAGCAAG
AACTGCTTCGGCAGGAGTTAGCCCTGCGTAGCCAGTTACCAACACTGGAGCAGGATGGTGGGACTCAAAA
TCCAGTGTCTTCTCCCGGGATGTCTCAGGAATTGAGAACAATGACGACCAATAGCTCAGATCCTTTCCTT
AACAGTGGCACCTATCACTCTCGAGATGAGAGTACAGACAGTGGACTAAGCATGAGCAGCTACAGTGTCC
CTCGAACCCCAGATGACTTCCTGAACAGTGTGGATGAGATGGATACAGGTGATACTATCAACCAAAGCAC
CCTGCCCTCACAGCAGAACCGTTTCCCAGACTACCTTGAAGCCATTCCTGGGACAAATGTGGACCTTGGA
ACACTGGAAGGAGATGGAATGAACATAGAAGGAGAGGAGCTGATGCCAAGTCTGCAGGAAGCTTTGAGTT
CTGACATCCTTAATGACATGGAGTCTGTTTTGGCTGCCACCAAGCTAGATAAAGAAAGCTTTCTTACATG
GTTATAAGAATTCGGGCCCGTTTAAACCCGCTGATCAGCCTCGACTGTGCCTTCTAGTTGCCAGCCATCT
GTTGTTTGCCCCTCCCCCGTGCCTTCCTTGACCCTGGAAGGTGCCACTCCCACTGTCCTTTCCTAATAAA
ATGAGGAAATTGCATCGCATTGTCTGAGTAGGTGTCATTCTATTCTGGGGGGTGGGGTGGGGCAGGACAG
CAAGGGGGAGGATTGGGAAGACAATAGCAGGCATGCTGGGGATGCGGTGGGCTCTATGGCTTCTGAGGCG
GAAAGAACCAGCTGGGGCTCTAGGGGGTATCCCC
[124 nt withheld, positions 3885-4008]
C
[91 nt withheld, positions 4010-4100]
A
[49 nt withheld, positions 4102-4150]
CCTTTGACGTTGGAGTCCACGTTCTTT
[37 nt withheld, positions 4178-4214]
ACCCTATCTCGGTCTATTCTTTTGATTTATAAGGGATTTTGCCGATTTCGGCCTATTGGTTAAAAAATGA
GCTGATTTAACAAAAATTTAACGCGAATTAATTCTGTGGAATGTGTGTCAGTTAGGGTGTGGAAAGTCCC
CAGGCTCCCCAGCAGGCAGAAGTATGCAAAGCATGCATCTCAATTAGTCAGCAACCAGGTGTGGAAAGTC
CCCAGGCTCCCCAGCAGGCAGAAGTATGCAAAGCATGCATCTCAATTAGTCAGCAACCATAGTCCCGCCC
CTAACTCCGCCCATCCCGCCCCTAACTCCGCCCAGTTCCGCCCATTCTCCGCCCCATGGCTGACTAATTT
TTTTTATTTATGCAGAGGCCGAGGCCGCCTCTGCCTCTGAGCTATTCCAGAAGTAGTGAGGAGGCTTTTT
TGGAGGCCTAGGCTTTTGCAAAAAGCTCCCGGGAGCTTGTATATCCATTTTCGGATCTGATCAAGAGACA
GGATGAGGATCGTTTCGCATGATTGAACAAGATGGATTGCACGCAGGTTCTCCGGCCGCTTGGGTGGAGA
GGCTATTCGGCTATGACTGGGCACAACAGACAATCGGCTGCTCTGATGCCGCCGTGTTCCGGCTGTCAGC
GCAGGGGCGCCCGGTTCTTTTTGTCAAGACCGACCTGTCCGGTGCCCTGAATGAACTGCAGGACGAGGCA
GCGCGGCTATCGTGGCTGGCCACGACGGGCGTTCCTTGCGCAGCTGTGCTCGACGTTGTCACTGAAGCGG
GAAGGGACTGGCTGCTATTGGGCGAAGTGCCGGGGCAGGATCTCCTGTCATCTCACCTTGCTCCTGCCGA
GAAAGTATCCATCATGGCTGATGCAATGCGGCGGCTGCATACGCTTGATCCGGCTACCTGCCCATTCGAC
CACCAAGCGAAACATCGCATCGAGCGAGCACGTACTCGGATGGAAGCCGGTCTTGTCGATCAGGATGATC
TGGACGAAGAGCATCAGGGGCTCGCGCCAGCCGAACTGTTCGCCAGGCTCAAGGCGCGCATGCCCGACGG
CGAGGATCTCGTCGTGACCCATGGCGATGCCTGCTTGCCGAATATCATGGTGGAAAATGGCCGCTTTTCT
GGATTCATCGACTGTGGCCGGCTGGGTGTGGCGGACCGCTATCAGGACATAGCGTTGGCTACCCGTGATA
TTGCTGAAGAGCTTGGCGGCGAATGGGCTGACCGCTTCCTCGTGCTTTACGGTATCGCCGCTCCCGATTC
GCAGCGCATCGCCTTCTATCGCCTTCTTGACGAGTTCTTCTGAGCGGGACTCTGGGGTTCGAAATGACCG
ACCAAGCGACGCCCAACCTGCCATCACGAGATTTCGATTCCACCGCCGCCTTCTATGAAAGGTTGGGCTT
CGGAATCGTTTTCCGGGACGCCGGCTGGATGATCCTCCAGCGCGGGGATCTCATGCTGGAGTTCTTCGCC
CACCCCAACTTGTTTATTGCAGCTTATAATGGTTACAAATAAAGCAATAGCATCACAAATTTCACAAATA
AAGCATTTTTTTCACTGCATTCTAGTTGTGGTTTGTCCAAACTCATCAATGTATCTTATCATGTCTGTAT
ACCGTCGACCTCTAGCTAGAGCTTGGCGTAATCATGGTCATAGCTGTTTCCTGTGTGAAATTGTTATCCG
CTCACAATTCCACACAACATACGAGCCGGAAGCATAAAGTGTAAAGCCTGGGGTGCCTAATGAGTGAGCT
AACTCACATTAATTGCGTTGCGCTCACTGCCCGCTTTCCAGTCGGGAAACCTGTCGTGCCAGCTGCATTA
ATGAATCGGCCAACGCGCGGGGAGAGGCGGTTTGCGTATTGGGCGCTCTTCCGCTTCCTCGCTCACTGAC
TCGCTGCGCTCGGTCGTTCGGCTGCGGCGAGCGGTATCAGCTCACTCAAAGGCGGTAATACGGTTATCCA
CAGAATCAGGGGATAACGCAGGAAAGAACATGTGAGCAAAAGGCCAGCAAAAGGCCAGGAACCGTAAAAA
GGCCGCGTTGCTGGCGTTTTTCCATAGGCTCCGCCCCCCTGACGAGCATCACAAAAATCGACGCTCAAGT
CAGAGGTGGCGAAACCCGACAGGACTATAAAGATACCAGGCGTTTCCCCCTGGAAGCTCCCTCGTGCGCT
CTCCTGTTCCGACCCTGCCGCTTACCGGATACCTGTCCGCCTTTCTCCCTTCGGGAAGCGTGGCGCTTTC
TCATAGCTCACGCTGTAGGTATCTCAGTTCGGTGTAGGTCGTTCGCTCCAAGCTGGGCTGTGTGCACGAA
CCCCCCGTTCAGCCCGACCGCTGCGCCTTATCCGGTAACTATCGTCTTGAGTCCAACCCGGTAAGACACG
ACTTATCGCCACTGGCAGCAGCCACTGGTAACAGGATTAGCAGAGCGAGGTATGTAGGCGGTGCTACAGA
GTTCTTGAAGTGGTGGCCTAACTACGGCTACACTAGAAGAACAGTATTTGGTATCTGCGCTCTGCTGAAG
CCAGTTACCTTCGGAAAAAGAGTTGGTAGCTCTTGATCCGGCAAACAAACCACCGCTGGTAGCGGTGGTT
TTTTTGTTTGCAAGCAGCAGATTACGCGCAGAAAAAAAGGATCTCAAGAAGATCCTTTGATCTTTTCTAC
GGGGTCTGACGCTCAGTGGAACGAAAACTCACGTTAAGGGATTTTGGTCATGAGATTATCAAAAAGGATC
TTCACCTAGATCCTTTTAAATTAAAAATGAAGTTTTAAATCAATCTAAAGTATATATGAGTAAACTTGGT
CTGACAGTTACCAATGCTTAATCAGTGAGGCACCTATCTCAGCGATCTGTCTATTTCGTTCATCCATAGT
TGCCTGACTCCCCGTCGTGTAGATAACTACGATACGGGAGGGCTTACCATCTGGCCCCAGTGCTGCAATG
ATACCGCGAGACCCACGCTCACCGGCTCCAGATTTATCAGCAATAAACCAGCCAGCCGGAAGGGCCGAGC
GCAGAAGTGGTCCTGCAACTTTATCCGCCTCCATCCAGTCTATTAATTGTTGCCGGGAAGCTAGAGTAAG
TAGTTCGCCAGTTAATAGTTTGCGCAACGTTGTTGCCATTGCTACAGGCATCGTGGTGTCACGCTCGTCG
TTTGGTATGGCTTCATTCAGCTCCGGTTCCCAACGATCAAGGCGAGTTACATGATCCCCCATGTTGTGCA
AAAAAGCGGTTAGCTCCTTCGGTCCTCCGATCGTTGTCAGAAGTAAGTTGGCCGCAGTGTTATCACTCAT
GGTTATGGCAGCACTGCATAATTCTCTTACTGTCATGCCATCCGTAAGATGCTTTTCTGTGACTGGTGAG
TACTCAACCAAGTCATTCTGAGAATAGTGTATGCGGCGACCGAGTTGCTCTTGCCCGGCGTCAATACGGG
ATAATACCGCGCCACATAGCAGAACTTTAAAAGTGCTCATCATTGGAAAACGTTCTTCGGGGCGAAAACT
CTCAAGGATCTTACCGCTGTTGAGATCCAGTTCGATGTAACCCACTCGTGCACCCAACTGATCTTCAGCA
TCTTTTACTTTCACCAGCGTTTCTGGGTGAGCAAAAACAGGAAGGCAAAATGCCGCAAAAAAGGGAATAA
GGGCGACACGGAAATGTTGAATACTCATACTCTTCCTTTTTCAATATTATTGAAGCATTTATCAGGGTTA
TTGTCTCATGAGCGGATACATATTTGAATGTATTTAGAAAAATAAACAAATAGGGGTTCCGCGCACATTT
CCCCGAAAAGTGCCACCTGACGTC
